Addgene plasmid #182426: pJC20_cam1
Purpose: Bacterial expression of the Schizosaccharomyces pombe fission yeast calmodulin, Cam1
Depositing lab: Dan Mulvihill. Depositing organization: London and South East University Group (LASE). Publication: Acetylation stabilises calmodulin-regulated calcium signalling. Baker K, Geeves MA, Mulvihill DP. FEBS Lett. 2022 Jan 31. doi: 10.1002/1873-3468.14304. PubMed 35100446.
Backbone
  Vector backbone: pJC20
  Vector type: Bacterial Expression
Growth in bacteria
  Bacterial resistance: Ampicillin, 100 μg/mL
  Growth temperature: 37°C
  Growth strain: DH5alpha
  Copy number: High Copy
Gene/Insert
  Gene/Insert name: cam1
  Species: S. pombe (fission yeast)
  GenBank ID: UniProtKB: P05933
  Entrez Gene: cam1
  Promoter: T7
  Cloning method: Restriction Enzyme; 5′ cloning site Unknown (unknown if destroyed); 3′ cloning site Unknown (unknown if destroyed)
Terms and licenses: Academic/Nonprofit Terms; Industry Terms: Not Available to Industry
How to cite: pJC20_cam1 was a gift from Dan Mulvihill (Addgene plasmid # 182426 ; http://n2t.net/addgene:182426 ; RRID:Addgene_182426)
