[The description below was written by a language model from this plasmid's Addgene catalogue record and pLannotate feature annotations shown in this document.]
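Description:
pJC20_cam1 is a small (about 2.8 kb) bacterial expression plasmid built on the pJC20 backbone and designed to produce the Schizosaccharomyces pombe calmodulin, Cam1, in E. coli. It replicates from a high-copy ColE1/pUC-type origin and is selected through the β-lactamase gene (AmpR) driven by its own bla promoter, conferring ampicillin resistance.

The expression cassette follows the classic T7 layout. A bacteriophage T7 promoter is followed by the efficient ribosome binding site from T7 gene 10, then the cam1 coding sequence, with a T7 transcription terminator downstream. Transcription therefore depends on T7 RNA polymerase, so protein production requires a host strain that supplies this polymerase, whereas ordinary cloning strains serve only for propagation. The automated annotation labels the cam1 match as a fragment covering roughly 360 nt, so the exact extent of the open reading frame cannot be confirmed from the table alone. No affinity or epitope tag is annotated on the calmodulin. Two other short partial hits, a lacI fragment upstream of the promoter and a piece of T7 gene 10B sequence (annotated as SET1) just before the terminator, look like backbone remnants rather than functional elements. No intact lac repressor gene or lac operator is listed. The restriction sites used for cloning are not recorded.

The stated purpose is recombinant expression of fission yeast calmodulin. The associated study concerns how acetylation affects calmodulin-regulated calcium signalling, which is consistent with using the plasmid to make Cam1 protein for biochemical analysis.
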