Features (pLannotate 1.2.2; 9 found; start..end, strand, type, name):
      2..55      +  CDS            lacI (fragment): lac repressor; lacI; The lac repressor binds to the lac operator to inhibit transcription in E. coli. This inhibition can be relieved by adding lactose or isopropyl-β-D-thiogalactopyranoside (IPTG).
     75..93      +  promoter       T7 promoter: promoter for bacteriophage T7 RNA polymerase
    125..147     +  RBS            RBS: efficient ribosome binding site from bacteriophage T7 gene 10 (Olins and Rangwala, 1989)
    155..514     +  CDS            cam1 (fragment): CALM_SCHPO - Experimental evidence at protein level: Swiss-Prot protein existence level 1. Calmodulin mediates the control of a large number of enzymes, ion channels and other proteins by Ca(2+). Among the enzymes to be stimulated by the calmodulin-Ca(2+) complex are a number of protein kinases and phosphatases. From Schizosaccharomyces pombe (strain 972 / ATCC 24843) (Fission yeast).
    636..685     +  CDS            SET1 (fragment): solubility-enhancement tag derived from T7 phage gene 10B
    693..740     +  terminator     T7 terminator: transcription terminator for bacteriophage T7 RNA polymerase
    871..975     +  promoter       AmpR promoter: bla
    976..1836    +  CDS            AmpR: β-lactamase; bla; confers resistance to ampicillin, carbenicillin, and related antibiotics
   2007..2595    +  rep_origin     ori: high-copy-number ColE1/pMB1/pBR322/pUC origin of replication
>Addgene plasmid #182426 | pJC20_cam1 | addgene full sequence | sequence record 360665 | Addgene NGS Result
AGCGCCCAATACGCAAACCGCCTCTCCCCGCGCGTTGGCCGATTCATTAATGCAGGATCTCGATCCCGCG
AAATTAATACGACTCACTATAGGGAGACCACAACGGTTTCCCTCTAGAAATAATTTTGTTTAACTTTAAG
AAGGAGATATACATATGACTACCCGTAACCTTACAGATGAGCAGATTGCAGAATTCCGTGAAGCCTTTTC
ACTGTTTGATCGTGATCAGGATGGAAATATCACGTCCAATGAATTGGGTGTAGTTATGAGATCGTTAGGT
CAATCGCCTACTGCCGCCGAATTACAAGATATGATTAATGAGGTCGATGCCGATGGTAATGGCACAATTG
ATTTTACCGAATTTTTGACTATGATGGCCCGAAAAATGAAGGATACCGACAACGAAGAGGAAGTTCGCGA
AGCCTTTAAAGTCTTCGATAAAGATGGAAATGGATACATTACAGTCGAGGAGTTGACTCATGTGCTTACA
AGTCTTGGTGAACGTTTGTCTCAAGAAGAAGTAGCCGATATGATACGTGAAGCCGACACCGATGGCGATG
GTGTAATCAACTACGAAGAATTCTCTCGTGTCATTTCTTCCAAGTAGGGATCCCGGGCCCTAGCTAACTG
ATCCGGCTGCTAACAAAGCCCGAAAGGAAGCTGAGTTGGCTGCTGCCACCGCTGAGCAATAACTAGCATA
ACCCCTTGGGGCCTCTAAACGGGTCTTGAGGGGTTTTTTGCTGAAAGGAGGAACTATATCCGGATAATTC
TTGAAGACGAAAGGGCCTCGTGATACGCCTATTTTTATAGGTTAATGTCATGATAATAATGGTTTCTTAG
ACGTCAGGTGGCACTTTTCGGGGAAATGTGCGCGGAACCCCTATTTGTTTATTTTTCTAAATACATTCAA
ATATGTATCCGCTCATGAGACAATAACCCTGATAAATGCTTCAATAATATTGAAAAAGGAAGAGTATGAG
TATTCAACATTTCCGTGTCGCCCTTATTCCCTTTTTTGCGGCATTTTGCCTTCCTGTTTTTGCTCACCCA
GAAACGCTGGTGAAAGTAAAAGATGCTGAAGATCAGTTGGGTGCACGAGTGGGTTACATCGAACTGGATC
TCAACAGCGGTAAGATCCTTGAGAGTTTTCGCCCCGAAGAACGTTTTCCAATGATGAGCACTTTTAAAGT
TCTGCTATGTGGCGCGGTATTATCCCGTGTTGACGCCGGGCAAGAGCAACTCGGTCGCCGCATACACTAT
TCTCAGAATGACTTGGTTGAGTACTCACCAGTCACAGAAAAGCATCTTACGGATGGCATGACAGTAAGAG
AATTATGCAGTGCTGCCATAACCATGAGTGATAACACTGCGGCCAACTTACTTCTGACAACGATCGGAGG
ACCGAAGGAGCTAACCGCTTTTTTGCACAACATGGGGGATCATGTAACTCGCCTTGATCGTTGGGAACCG
GAGCTGAATGAAGCCATACCAAACGACGAGCGTGACACCACGATGCCTGTAGCAATGGCAACAACGTTGC
GCAAACTATTAACTGGCGAACTACTTACTCTAGCTTCCCGGCAACAATTAATAGACTGGATGGAGGCGGA
TAAAGTTGCAGGACCACTTCTGCGCTCGGCCCTTCCGGCTGGCTGGTTTATTGCTGATAAATCTGGAGCC
GGTGAGCGTGGGTCTCGCGGTATCATTGCAGCACTGGGGCCAGATGGTAAGCCCTCCCGTATCGTAGTTA
TCTACACGACGGGGAGTCAGGCAACTATGGATGAACGAAATAGACAGATCGCTGAGATAGGTGCCTCACT
GATTAAGCATTGGTAACTGTCAGACCAAGTTTACTCATATATACTTTAGATTGATTTAAAACTTCATTTT
TAATTTAAAAGGATCTAGGTGAAGATCCTTTTTGATAATCTCATGACCAAAATCCCTTAACGTGAGTTTT
CGTTCCACTGAGCGTCAGACCCCGTAGAAAAGATCAAAGGATCTTCTTGAGATCCTTTTTTTCTGCGCGT
AATCTGCTGCTTGCAAACAAAAAAACCACCGCTACCAGCGGTGGTTTGTTTGCCGGATCAAGAGCTACCA
ACTCTTTTTCCGAAGGTAACTGGCTTCAGCAGAGCGCAGATACCAAATACTGTTCTTCTAGTGTAGCCGT
AGTTAGGCCACCACTTCAAGAACTCTGTAGCACCGCCTACATACCTCGCTCTGCTAATCCTGTTACCAGT
GGCTGCTGCCAGTGGCGATAAGTCGTGTCTTACCGGGTTGGACTCAAGACGATAGTTACCGGATAAGGCG
CAGCGGTCGGGCTGAACGGGGGGTTCGTGCACACAGCCCAGCTTGGAGCGAACGACCTACACCGAACTGA
GATACCTACAGCGTGAGCTATGAGAAAGCGCCACGCTTCCCGAAGGGAGAAAGGCGGACAGGTATCCGGT
AAGCGGCAGGGTCGGAACAGGAGAGCGCACGAGGGAGCTTCCAGGGGGAAACGCCTGGTATCTTTATAGT
CCTGTCGGGTTTCGCCACCTCTGACTTGAGCGTCGATTTTTGTGATGCTCGTCAGGGGGGCGGAGCCTAT
GGAAAAACGCCAGCAACGCGGCCTTTTTACGGTTCCTGGCCTTTTGCTGGCCTTTTGCTCACATGTTCTT
TCCTGCGTTATCCCCTGATTCTGTGGATAACCGTATTACCGCCTTTGAGTGAGCTGATACCGCTCGCCGC
AGCCGAACGACCGAGCGCAGCGAGTCAGTGAGCGAGGAAGCGGAAG
